Addgene plasmid #115535: pCHKU34.2-2.2
Purpose: Expression of a fungal biosynthetic gene cluster
Depositing lab: Ronald Davis. Depositing organization: Stanford University. Publication: HEx: A heterologous expression platform for the discovery of fungal natural products. Harvey CJB, Tang M, Schlecht U, Horecka J, Fischer CR, Lin HC, Li J, Naughton B, Cherry J, Miranda M, Li YF, Chu AM, Hennessy JR, Vandova GA, Inglis D, Aiyar RS, Steinmetz LM, Davis RW, Medema MH, Sattely E, Khosla C, St Onge RP, Tang Y, Hillenmeyer ME. Sci Adv. 2018 Apr 11;4(4):eaar5459. doi: 10.1126/sciadv.aar5459. eCollection 2018 Apr. PubMed 29651464.
Backbone
  Vector backbone: pCHINT2A
  Vector type: Yeast Expression
  Selectable markers: URA3
Growth in bacteria
  Bacterial resistance: Ampicillin, 100 μg/mL
  Growth temperature: 37°C
  Growth strain: DH5alpha
  Copy number: High Copy
Gene/Insert
  Gene/Insert name: S_cerevisiae_ADH2-ORF1, S_bayanus_ADH2-ORF2, PCK1-ORF3, MLS1-ORF4 (alt name: Tailoring genes for cluster PKS10)
  Species: Cochliobolus heterostrophus
  Cloning method: Unknown
Terms and licenses: Academic/Nonprofit Terms; Industry Terms: Not Available to Industry
Depositor comments: insert sizes: 996, 1500, 1287, 813 Insert from species also known as Bipolaris maydis ATCC 48331.
How to cite: pCHKU34.2-2.2 was a gift from Ronald Davis (Addgene plasmid # 115535 ; http://n2t.net/addgene:115535 ; RRID:Addgene_115535)
