[The description below was written by a language model from this plasmid's Addgene catalogue record and pLannotate feature annotations shown in this document.]
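Description:
pCHKU34.2-2.2 is a yeast expression plasmid of roughly 13.4 kb built on the pCHINT2A backbone and designed to express part of a fungal biosynthetic gene cluster in Saccharomyces cerevisiae. It is an E. coli–yeast shuttle vector. A high-copy ColE1/pUC-type origin and an ampicillin resistance gene (β-lactamase with its own promoter) support propagation in bacteria. The 2μ origin provides episomal, multicopy maintenance in yeast, and URA3 under its native promoter allows selection by uracil prototrophy and counterselection with 5-FOA. Short remnants of a pBluescript multiple cloning site, a T3 promoter, and bom and rop fragments are backbone leftovers.

The payload is four open reading frames from Cochliobolus heterostrophus (also known as Bipolaris maydis), described as the tailoring genes of cluster PKS10, with recorded sizes of 996, 1500, 1287 and 813 bp. Each ORF has its own yeast promoter: S. cerevisiae ADH2, S. bayanus ADH2, PCK1 and MLS1. In yeast, these are generally glucose-repressed promoters that switch on once glucose is exhausted, which would give coordinated late-phase expression, and using four different promoters limits sequence repetition within the plasmid.

The automated annotation does not label these promoters and marks only an ADH2 terminator. The small yeast gene fragments (CTR2, GRS2) probably reflect flanking regulatory sequence. It detects the ORFs only by homology, as matches to the cladofulvin-pathway proteins claF (an atrochrysone carboxyl ACP thioesterase) and claC, to a cytochrome P450 and to an RHM2-like enzyme. These matches suggest possible enzyme classes rather than established functions. The depositor and sequencing-derived records differ slightly in length but show the same feature order. The core synthase gene is not on this plasmid, so it is presumably paired with a companion construct for natural-product discovery.
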