Features (pLannotate 1.2.2; 18 found; start..end, strand, type, name):
    507..1448    +  CDS            claF (fragment): CLAF_PASFU - Experimental evidence at protein level: Swiss-Prot protein existence level 1. Atrochrysone carboxyl ACP thioesterase; part of the gene cluster that mediates the biosynthesis of the bianthraquinone cladofulvin, a conidial pigment not required for virulence but that plays a role in fitness and resistance to environmental stresses including UV light and low-temperature stress (PubMed:24465762, PubMed:27274078). The pathway begins with the synthesis of atrochrysone thioester by the polyketide synthase (PKS) claG. The atrochrysone carboxyl ACP thioesterase claF then breaks the thioeste
   1497..1796    +  terminator     ADH2 terminator: transcription terminator for the S. cerevisiae alcohol dehydrogenase 2 (ADH2) gene
   3567..3680    +  CDS            CYP71B13 (fragment): C71BD_ARATH - Experimental evidence at transcript level: Swiss-Prot protein existence level 2. From Arabidopsis thaliana (Mouse-ear cress).
   4350..4565    +  promoter       URA3 promoter: S. cerevisiae URA3
   4566..5369    +  CDS            URA3: orotidine-5'-phosphate decarboxylase, required for uracil biosynthesis; S. cerevisiae URA3; yeast auxotrophic marker, counterselectable with 5-fluoroorotic acid (5-FOA)
   5448..5499    +  misc_feature   bom (fragment): basis of mobility region from pBR322
   6147..7181    +  CDS            RHM2 (fragment): RHM2_ARATH - Also known as MUM4 From Arabidopsis thaliana (Mouse-ear cress).
   7518..7685    +  CDS            CTR2 (fragment): CTR2_YEAST - Experimental evidence at protein level: Swiss-Prot protein existence level 1. Provides bioavailable copper via mobilization of vacuolar copper stores and export to the cytoplasm. From Saccharomyces cerevisiae (strain ATCC 204508 / S288c) (Baker's yeast).
   8217..8996    +  CDS            claC: CLAC_PASFU - Experimental evidence at protein level: Swiss-Prot protein existence level 1. Non-reducing polyketide synthase; part of the gene cluster that mediates the biosynthesis of the bianthraquinone cladofulvin, a conidial pigment not required for virulence but that plays a role in fitness and resistance to environmental stresses including UV light and low-temperature stress (PubMed:24465762, PubMed:27274078). The pathway begins with the synthesis of atrochrysone thioester by the polyketide synthase (PKS) claG. The atrochrysone carboxyl ACP thioesterase claF then breaks the thioester bond
   9146..9502    -  CDS            GRS2 (fragment): SYG2_YEAST - Experimental evidence at protein level: Swiss-Prot protein existence level 1. Catalyzes the ATP-dependent ligation of glycine to the 3'-end of its cognate tRNA, via the formation of an aminoacyl-adenylate intermediate (Gly-AMP) (PubMed:23816885). Also produces diadenosine tetraphosphate (Ap4A), a universal pleiotropic signaling molecule needed for cell regulation pathways, by direct condensation of 2 ATPs. Thereby, may play a special role in Ap4A homeostasis (By similarity). From Saccharomyces cerevisiae (strain ATCC 204508 / S288c) (Baker's yeast).
   9500..9523    -  misc_feature   MCS (fragment): pBluescript multiple cloning site
   9536..9554    -  promoter       T3 promoter: promoter for bacteriophage T3 RNA polymerase
   9893..10481   -  rep_origin     ori: high-copy-number ColE1/pMB1/pBR322/pUC origin of replication
  10652..11512   -  CDS            AmpR: β-lactamase; bla; confers resistance to ampicillin, carbenicillin, and related antibiotics
  11513..11617   -  promoter       AmpR promoter: bla
  11644..12986   -  rep_origin     2μ ori: yeast 2μ plasmid origin of replication
  13054..13086   +  CDS            rop (fragment): Rop protein, which maintains plasmids at low copy number; rop
  13321..13381   -  misc_feature   MCS (fragment): pBluescript multiple cloning site
>Addgene plasmid #115535 | pCHKU34.2-2.2 | depositor full sequence | sequence record 217873 | pCHKU34.2-2.2 sequence 13389 bps
TATCTAAAAATTGCCTTATGATCCGTCTCTCCGGTTACAGCCTGTGTAACTGATTAATCCTGCCTTTCTA
ATCACCATTCTAATGTTTTAATTAAGGGATTTTGTCTTCATTAACGGCTTTCGCTCATAAAAATGTTATG
ACGTTTTGCCCGCAGGCGGGAAACCATCCACTTCACGAGACTGATCTCCTCTGCCGGAACACCGGGCATC
TCCAACTTATAAGTTGGAGAAATAAGAGAATTTCAGATTGAGAGAATGAAAAAAAAAAAAAAAAAAAAGG
CAGAGGAGAGCATAGAAATGGGGTTCACTTTTTGGTAAAGCTATAGCATGCCTATCACATATAAATAGAG
TGCCAGTAGCGACTTTTTTCACACTCGAAATACTCTTACTACTGCTCTCTTGTTGTTTTTATCACTTCTT
GTTTCTTCTTGGTAAATAGAATATCAAGCTACAAAAAGCATACAATCAACTATCAACTATTAACTATATC
GTAATACACAATGACGGACGATAAAGGGGGCTACAAGCAGATCAACAAGTCGCTCAACATCTGCGCTTTC
GAGGACTATTTGAAAGGCCAGACCGCGAACCTCGCCCCTATACCTGATGTGGAGCAAGTGACAGAAAGGG
TTTTACGAGTGCGGGGTCAAAATCCGGGGAAGTTCACCTTCCAAGGCACCAATACCTTCTTAGTTGGAAC
AGGAGCCTCTCGCATATTGATCGATACATCCGGAGGAGAGCCTGAGTATGCGAAGCTGCTTGCATCAACC
CTTGAGTCTCGGAACATTAGCATCAAGTATGTTCTTGTAACACATTGGCATGGAGACCACTCCGGGGGTG
TACCGGACCTTATCAGAATGTATCCGCACTTGAAAGATCACATCTACAAGAACGATCCCGATCCGGGCCA
ACAAGATATCCACGAAGGGCAAGAGTTTTGTGTCGAGGGGGCTACTGTTGTAGCACTGCACTGCCCGGGG
CATTCAGAAGATCACATGTGTTTCATGCTCAAGGAAGAGAACTCCATGTTCACTGGAGACAACATTCTCG
GTACCGGGACGAGCGCGGTCGAAGACTTGGGCATATTCATGTCCAGTCTGCACAAGATGATGGATCAGAA
ATGTCGAGCTGGCCACCCCGCCCATGGCGTTACTATTGATGATCTAAACACAAAAATCAGCCGAGAGCTA
TCGTCAAAATACAGGAGAGAGAAGCAAGTCATCAGGGCCTTGCGCAACCTCCGCGATTACGGGCAAAACC
GACCGGTCGTTCGTGACATTGTCGAAAACATATACGGAAACTCGGTGGATGAGACTACGCGTACGTTGGC
GCTGGAGCCGTTCATCGACGAAGTTCTTCGAAAACTTGCTGGTGATGGTAAAGTGGGTTTCCAGGTTCGC
GCTGGCCAGAAAAAATGGTTTCTAATTGGTAATGAGCAATCAACGGTGGGTGGGATGCGGCAGGTCCAGT
ACCCTGTCACACGCGCCAGCGCTTAAGCGGATCTCTTATGTCTTTACGATTTATAGTTTTCATTATCAAG
TATGCCTATATTAGTATATAGCATCTTTAGATGACAGTGTTCGAAGTTTCACGAATAAAAGATAATATTC
TACTTTTTGCTCCCACCGCGTTTGCTAGCACGAGTGAACACCATCCCTCGCCTGTGAGTTGTACCCATTC
CTCTAAACTGTAGACATGGTAGCTTCAGCAGTGTTCGTTATGTACGGCATCCTCCAACAAACAGTCGGTT
ATAGTTTGTCCTGCTCCTCTGAATCGTCTCCCTCGATATTTCTCATTTTCCTTCGCATGCCAGCATTGAA
ATGATCGAAGTTCAATGATGAAACGGTAATTCTTCTGTCATTTACTCATCTCATCTCATCAAGTTATATA
ATTCTATACGGATGTAATTTTTCACTTTTCGTCTTGACGTCCACCCTATAATTTCAATTATTGAACCCTC
ACGATCCAGTTCTCCAGTGACACAGCCTTTATCTGGTCAAACCTTTCTTTCTAATCACCTATGCTGATGC
TTAATTAAGGGATTTTTGTCTCCATCAACGGCATGCGCCCAAAAATGACGTTTTTTTTAACCCATAGACA
CGAAACTACCCATTTTCCACCGGCCTGACCTACCACCGGAACAACGGCCATCTCCAACTTGCAAGTTGGG
GAAATTAAGAGCATCGCAGGTTTAATGGAAGAAAAAAAAAAGGTACAGCACAGCGCAAATGGAGTTAGTT
CCCTTATGTCACACACTCACACACAGTCGGTCAGATCAAGCATACTGGGTGCGTATAAATAGAGTGGCCA
TTGCCACCCTGTTTATCTCAAAATCTGTCTTGTTAGTGGTCTTCTCCCTTTTTCAGGTTACAATTCTCTT
GTTTCTACTTAGTATATAAGTATATCAAGCTATATTAAGCATACTATCAACTGTCAACTCTATCCTCAAA
ATACAATACAAAATGGATTCCGCTGAACAAAGAGAGTGGTTCTTTCTTGAGAATTTAGGCCTACGAGTCA
CCCTCATACTTTTATCTGGAATCACCGCCTTGATTGTTGATTACAGCCGCATGCTCTATTTAAGAAAAAA
GATGCCACCTGGCCCATTACCCTGGCCAATAGCCGGAAACACTCTCAGTCTCCCGAAAGAGAGGCCTTGG
TACATGGTTGAGCAGCTCTCAAAAGACTACAAGTCCCCAGTAATTACGTTCTGGATTGGACGGTTAGTCC
TCAATGAGATCCTTGTCAAACGCTCCAACATCTACAACTCTAGACGACACATGCTCATGTTTGGTGAGCT
GATGAATGAACAAGATAACCTCATACACAAATACACATACACCAACGAGCAGCGGGAGAGATTTCGTGTC
CTGCGCAAAATCACACATCATGGTGTTGGAACACAACAAGTTCAACAATACCGAGAATTTCAAGACGACA
AGAACATGGTGCTGGCATACGATATCCTAAAAACACCTGAGCTATTTGCTTCACGTTTTGAACGCTACGC
GGCGGGCGTTGTCTCTATTGTTGGATTGGGACGTCGTATTTCCAACAGTCAAGATACGTTGATTACGGAA
GTCATCGCTCAGATGCAACATGCCGCACAACTCGCTGTTGTGGCAAAAGACTGGCTACGGATCATTGAGA
CATTTCCTTGGTTGGTAAAGCTTCCCCGTAGTATCGCACCCTGGTTACGCAATATTAAACAATTTAGCAA
AACAAAGTACGGTCACGAAAACTACGCAAAATTCCTCTTTCGCGAAGCCCCACAATACAACCTTAGCCGC
GGCGAAGTCTCCAGTCTTGTCTCCAATCTTTTTGGCGCAGGCGCAGATACATCCAGTAGCACTCTCATCA
CAGCTGTAATTGCTATGCGCGCCTTCCCTGAGACAATGAAACCTGCCTGGGACGAACTTGATCGCGTAGC
AGGCCACTCAAGAAGCCCTACGCTTGACGATGAATTGCCTTATGTCCGCGCCTTTGCCAAAGTTTTCCGC
TGGCGCGCAGTAGCCAACCTCGGAGGAAAAACTCATGCACCGACTCAAGACGACTACTGGAACTGCTACT
TCATACCCAAGGGAACTTGGATACAAGGGAACGTATGGGCTATTCATCACAACGAGCGCGAGTTTCCGGA
TCCCGATCGATTTAATCCAAGACGGCGCCTCGACACGGAAGATCTGAGGCCGTTTCCGGGAGAGAAGGGA
TACATGACGTTTGGATGGGGAGGAGGAGTTGTGCTGGTCAGGCGCTTGCTGAGCAGGGCACGCATCTCAG
TGTTGCGCGCTTGCTTTGGGCCTATCACGTTGAGCCTGCTATCGACGAGAAAACAGGAAGTGAGATACCA
GTTGATATCTTCAGCTATACTAACGGATCAAATCGACGTCCTCAGCCTTTCTAGGGGAGGAAGCACTGAT
GCGTCTATCAAAATACGAGAGGCCGGCAAAGTATATGCTTGAACAAATCGCTCTTAAATATATACCTAAA
GAACATTAAAGCTATATTATAAGCAAAGATACGTAAATTTTGCTTATATTATTATACACATATCATATTT
CTATATTTTTAAGATTTGGTTATATAATGTACGTAATGCAAAGGAAATAAATTTTATACATTATTGAACA
GCGTCCAAGTAACTACATTATGTGCACTAATAGTTTAGCGTCGTGAAGACTTTATTGTGTCGCGAAAAGT
AAAAATTTTAAAAATTAGAGCACCTTGAACTTGCGAAAAAGGTTCTCATCAACTGTTTAAAAGGAGGATA
TCAGGTCCTATTTCTGACAAACAATATACAAATTTAGTTTCAAAGATGAATCAGTGCGCGAAGGACATAA
CTCATTCAATTCAATTCATCATTTTTTTTTTATTCTTTTTTTTGATTTCGGTTTCTTTGAAATTTTTTTG
ATTCGGTAATCTCCGAACAGAAGGAAGAACGAAGGAAGGAGCACAGACTTAGATTGGTATATATACGCAT
ATGTAGTGTTGAAGAAACATGAAATTGCCCAGTATTCTTAACCCAACTGCACAGAACAAAAACCTGCAGG
AAACGAAGATAAATCATGTCGAAAGCTACATATAAGGAACGTGCTGCTACTCATCCTAGTCCTGTTGCTG
CCAAGCTATTTAATATCATGCACGAAAAGCAAACAAACTTGTGTGCTTCATTGGATGTTCGTACCACCAA
GGAATTACTGGAGTTAGTTGAAGCATTAGGTCCCAAAATTTGTTTACTAAAAACACATGTGGATATCTTG
ACTGATTTTTCCATGGAGGGCACAGTTAAGCCGCTAAAGGCATTATCCGCCAAGTACAATTTTTTACTCT
TCGAAGACAGAAAATTTGCTGACATTGGTAATACAGTCAAATTGCAGTACTCTGCGGGTGTATACAGAAT
AGCAGAATGGGCAGACATTACGAATGCACACGGTGTGGTGGGCCCAGGTATTGTTAGCGGTTTGAAGCAG
GCGGCAGAAGAAGTAACAAAGGAACCTAGAGGCCTTTTGATGTTAGCAGAATTGTCATGCAAGGGCTCCC
TATCTACTGGAGAATATACTAAGGGTACTGTTGACATTGCGAAGAGCGACAAAGATTTTGTTATCGGCTT
TATTGCTCAAAGAGACATGGGTGGAAGAGATGAAGGTTACGATTGGTTGATTATGACACCCGGTGTGGGT
TTAGATGACAAGGGAGACGCATTGGGTCAACAGTATAGAACCGTGGATGATGTGGTCTCTACAGGATCTG
ACATTATTATTGTTGGAAGAGGACTATTTGCAAAGGGAAGGGATGCTAAGGTAGAGGGTGAACGTTACAG
AAAAGCAGGCTGGGAAGCATATTTGAGAAGATGCGGCCAGCAAAACTAAAAAACTGTATTATAAGTAAAT
GCATGTATACTAAACTCACAAATTAGAGCTTCAATTTAATTATATCAGTTATTACCCTATGCGGTGTGAA
ATACCGCACAGATGCGTAAGGAGAAAATACCGCATCAGGATAGGAAAAAACCGAGCTTCCTTTCATCCGG
CGCGGCTGTGTTCTACATATCACTGAAGCTCCGGGTATTTTAAGTTATACAAGGGAAAGATGCCGGCTAG
ACTAGCAAGTTTTAGGCTGCTTAACATTATGGATAGGCGGATAAAGGGCCCAAACAGGATTGTAAAGCTT
AGACGCTTCTGGTTGGACAATGGTACGTTTGTGTATTAAGTAAGGCTTGGCTGGGGATAGCAACATTGGG
CAGAGTATAGAAGACCACAAAAAAAAGGTATATAAGGGCAGAGAAGTCTTTGTAATGTGTGTAACTTCTC
TTCCATGTGTAATCAGTATTTCTACTTACTTCTTAAATATACAGAAGTAAGACAGATAACCAACAGCCTT
TCCCAGATATACATATATATCTTTATTTCAGCTTAAACAATAATTATATTTGTTTAACTCAAAAATAAAA
AAAAAAAACCAAACTCACGCAACTAATTATTCCATAATAAAATAACAACATGAGTGCCTTGGAGATATCT
AGCGAAGTATGTGACGTTCCAAATGGCACCCATGGGACGAAGCGCCGCCGGAGTTCGACTGTGCTCAATC
CAAGGAGTTATGTCAAAGAGAAGCTTTGGACACAAGCTCCAGTATTTACGGGTAGCACCAACTTTGAGCC
ACTTGCAGATGCGAAGAACATCTTGATCACTGGGGGCGCCGGCTTCATAGCCTGCTGGTTCGTACGCCAT
CTAGTCCTTACGTACCCCCACTATAATGTGGTTTCCTTGGACAAATTGGACTACTGCGCAACACTCAACA
ACACGCGCATTCTCGATAGCCGACCGAACTTCACATTCGAGCAGGGCGACATCACCTCGCCTGCTACTGT
GAAGCGTGTGCTCCGTAGACACAAAACCGACACCATTGTCCATTTTGCGGCGCAATCGCATGTTGACCTC
AGCTTTGGCAACTCGTACGAGTTCACGCATACAAATGTTTATGGAACACATGTCTTGCTCGAGAGAGCGA
GGGAACATGGTGTCAATAAATTCATACACATCTCGACAGATGAGGTGTATGGTGATGTGCCTGTTGGCGC
AGCAGACCTGGGCGAAACGAGCATACTAGCACCCACAAATCCATACTCGGCCAGCAAAGCAGCGGCGGAG
ATGATGGTCAGCGCATACCGGAGCAGCTTCAAGCTACCCCTAATTACGGTCCGGGCGAACAATGTATACG
GGCCACATCAATTTCCCGAGAAGATTATACCCAAATTCATCATGCTCTTACAGCGAAAGCGAAAGCTCCT
CCTCCACGGCGACGGCTCACCAACGCGGCGTTACCTCTATGCAGGAGATATTGTGGATGCTCTGGACACC
ATTTTGCACAAGGGTGACATTGGACAAATTTACAACATTGCCTCCAAGGATGAGATATCGAATACGGAGA
TCTGCTACCGTCTCCTTGATAATTTCGGCATCTCGCGAGATACGACGAGCGAATTAAAACAATGGATTCA
GTATACCGAGGATCGTCCCTTCAACGACCAGCGGTACGCAACGGATGGATCGAAACTTGCTGCGCTGGGA
TGGCAGCCCAAGACAAGCTTCGAAGAAGGCCTTCGCATAACTGTGGATTGGTATCGTAGATTTGGCGAAG
TGTGGTGGGGCGATATCAGCCGGGTTCTGACGTCTTTTCCCGTGGTAACAGGAAATGAAATCAGGACGAA
GGAGGAGCACGAAGATTTACCATCGTCCGACGGTGAGGGGATACACGAAGAAGATAGTGCAGTATGGACA
GTCTAGAGTGCTTTTAACTAAGAATTATTAGTCTTTTCTGCTTATTTTTTCATCATAGTTTAGAACACTT
TATATTAACGAATAGTTTATGAATCTATTTAGGTTTAAAAATTGATACAGTTTTATAAGTTACTTTTTCA
AAGACTCGTGCTGTCTATTGCATAATGCACTGGAAGGGGAAAAAAAAGGTGCACACGCGTGGCTTTTTCT
TGAATTTGCAGTTTGAAAAATAACTACATGGATGATAAGAAAACATGGAGTACAGTCACTTTGAGAACCT
TCAATCAGCTGGTAACGTCTTCGTTAATTGGATACTCAAAAAAGATGGATAGCATGAATCACAAGATGGA
AGGAAATGCGGGCCACGACCACAGTGATATGCATATGGGAGATGGAGATGATACCTCCATTGGGCCGATG
AAGTTAGTCGACGGATAGAAGCGGTTGTCCCCTTTCCCGGCGAGCCGGCAGTCGGGCCGAGGTTCGGATA
AATTTTGTATTGTGTTTTGATTCTGTCATGAGTATTACTTATGTTCTCTTTAGGTAACCCCAGGTTAATC
AATCACAGTTTCATACCGGCTAGTATTCAAATTATGACTTTTCTTCTGCAGTGTCAGCCTTACGACGATT
ATCTATGAGCTTTGAATATAGTTTGCCGTGATTCGTATCTTTAATTGGATAATAAAATGCGAAGGATCGA
TGACCCTTATTATTATTTTTCTACACTGGCTACCGATTTAACTCATCTTCTTGAAAGTATATAAGTAACA
GTAAAATATACCGTACTTCTGCTAATGTTATTTGTCCCTTATTTTTCTTTTCTTGTCTTATGCTATAGTA
CCTAAGAATAACGACTATTGTTTTGAACTAAACAAAGTAGTAAAAGCACATAAAAGAATTAAGAAAATGC
CACACGTAGAAAGCACACCCTCCACCTACATCCCCGGCCGCCTCGACGGCAAAGTCGCCCTCGTCACTGG
CTCCGGCCGCGGCATCGGCGCAGCCGTAGCCACGCATCTGGGCCGTCTAGGCGCCAAAGTGGTCGTCAAC
TACGCCAACTCGACCAAAGATGCTGAAAAAGTCGTCTCAGAGATCAAAGCGCTGGGCAGCGACGCCATCG
CCATCAAAGCCGACATCCGCCAAGTCTCAGACATTGTCCGCCTCTTCGACGAAGCCGTCGCGCACTTTGG
CCACCTCGACATCGCCGTCAGCAACTCTGGCGTCGTAAGCTTCGGCCACTTGAAAGACGTGACAGAAGAA
GAATTCGACCGCGTCTTCAGCCTCAACACGCGCGGCCAGTTCTTCGTCGCCCGCGAGGCATACCGCCATC
TGACCGAGGGCGGCCGCATCATTCTCACTTCCTCAAACACGGCCCGCGACTTCAGCGTGCCCGAGCACTC
GCTCTACTCCGGGTCCAAGGGCGCAATCGACTCTTTTGTACGCATCTTCTCAAAGGACTGTGGCGATAAG
AAGATTACGGTTAATGCGGTTGCTCCCGGGGGCACGGTGACGGACATGTTTCATGAGGTTTCGCATCATT
ATATTCCGAATGGCCTTGAGTATACGGCTGAGCAGCGTCAGCAGATGGCTGCGCATGCGTCGCCGTTGCA
TAGGAATGGGTTCCCGCAAGACGTGGCCAATGTGGTGGGATTTTTGGTTAGTAAGGAGGGTGAGTGGGTG
AACGGCAAGGTCCTTACGCTCGATGGAGGTGCTGCATAAGGAGATTGATAAGACTTTTCTAGTTGCATAT
CTTTTATATTTAAATCTTATCTATTAGTTAATTTTTTGTAATTTATCCTTATATATAGTCTGGTTATTCT
AAAATATCATTTCAGTATCTAAAAATTCCCCTCTTTTTTCAGTTATATCTTAACAGGCGACAGTCCAAAT
GTTGATTTATCCCAGTCCGATTCATCAGGGTTGTGAAGCATTTTGTCAATGGTCGAAATCACATCAGTAA
TAGTGCCTCTTACTTGCCTCATAGAATTTCTTTCTCTTAACGTCACCGTTTGGTCTTTTATAGTTTCGAA
ATCTATGGTGATACCAAATGGTGTTCCCAATTCATCGTTACGGGCGTATTTTTTACCAATTGAAGTATTG
GAATCGTCAATTTTAAAGTATATCTCTCTTTTACGTAAAGCCTGCGAGATCCTCTTAAGTATAGCGGGGA
AGCCATCGTTATTCGATATTGTCGTAACAAATACTTTGATCGGCGCTATGCGGCCGCCACCGCGGTGGAG
CTCCAGCTTTTGTTCCCTTTAGTGAGGGTTAATTGCGCGCTTGGCGAGACTCAAACAAGATATATTTTGC
CCGCCTTACAGACGAAACTAGTTGGAGGTTATGGAGCATACTATCACGTGGGCGGCCACTGGTGAGTTAC
TACACCCCAGGGGCAACGTTGATGCTCCTAAAAAACTCTGGCTGGACGCAAGCCGTAACACCCGTGTCAC
TTCATAATCGTTTGCAATTCAGGGCTTGATCTACACATTACCCTGTTATCCCTATTAATTAATACGGTTA
TCCACAGAATCAGGGGATAACGCAGGAAAGAACATGTGAGCAAAAGGCCAGCAAAAGGCCAGGAACCGTA
AAAAGGCCGCGTTGCTGGCGTTTTTCCATAGGCTCCGCCCCCCTGACGAGCATCACAAAAATCGACGCTC
AAGTCAGAGGTGGCGAAACCCGACAGGACTATAAAGATACCAGGCGTTTCCCCCTGGAAGCTCCCTCGTG
CGCTCTCCTGTTCCGACCCTGCCGCTTACCGGATACCTGTCCGCCTTTCTCCCTTCGGGAAGCGTGGCGC
TTTCTCATAGCTCACGCTGTAGGTATCTCAGTTCGGTGTAGGTCGTTCGCTCCAAGCTGGGCTGTGTGCA
CGAACCCCCCGTTCAGCCCGACCGCTGCGCCTTATCCGGTAACTATCGTCTTGAGTCCAACCCGGTAAGA
CACGACTTATCGCCACTGGCAGCAGCCACTGGTAACAGGATTAGCAGAGCGAGGTATGTAGGCGGTGCTA
CAGAGTTCTTGAAGTGGTGGCCTAACTACGGCTACACTAGAAGGACAGTATTTGGTATCTGCGCTCTGCT
GAAGCCAGTTACCTTCGGAAAAAGAGTTGGTAGCTCTTGATCCGGCAAACAAACCACCGCTGGTAGCGGT
GGTTTTTTTGTTTGCAAGCAGCAGATTACGCGCAGAAAAAAAGGATCTCAAGAAGATCCTTTGATCTTTT
CTACGGGGTCTGACGCTCAGTGGAACGAAAACTCACGTTAAGGGATTTTGGTCATGAGATTATCAAAAAG
GATCTTCACCTAGATCCTTTTAAATTAAAAATGAAGTTTTAAATCAATCTAAAGTATATATGAGTAAACT
TGGTCTGACAGTTACCAATGCTTAATCAGTGAGGCACCTATCTCAGCGATCTGTCTATTTCGTTCATCCA
TAGTTGCCTGACTCCCCGTCGTGTAGATAACTACGATACGGGAGGGCTTACCATCTGGCCCCAGTGCTGC
AATGATACCGCGAGACCCACGCTCACCGGCTCCAGATTTATCAGCAATAAACCAGCCAGCCGGAAGGGCC
GAGCGCAGAAGTGGTCCTGCAACTTTATCCGCCTCCATCCAGTCTATTAATTGTTGCCGGGAAGCTAGAG
TAAGTAGTTCGCCAGTTAATAGTTTGCGCAACGTTGTTGCCATTGCTACAGGCATCGTGGTGTCACGCTC
GTCGTTTGGTATGGCTTCATTCAGCTCCGGTTCCCAACGATCAAGGCGAGTTACATGATCCCCCATGTTG
TGCAAAAAAGCGGTTAGCTCCTTCGGTCCTCCGATCGTTGTCAGAAGTAAGTTGGCCGCAGTGTTATCAC
TCATGGTTATGGCAGCACTGCATAATTCTCTTACTGTCATGCCATCCGTAAGATGCTTTTCTGTGACTGG
TGAGTACTCAACCAAGTCATTCTGAGAATAGTGTATGCGGCGACCGAGTTGCTCTTGCCCGGCGTCAATA
CGGGATAATACCGCGCCACATAGCAGAACTTTAAAAGTGCTCATCATTGGAAAACGTTCTTCGGGGCGAA
AACTCTCAAGGATCTTACCGCTGTTGAGATCCAGTTCGATGTAACCCACTCGTGCACCCAACTGATCTTC
AGCATCTTTTACTTTCACCAGCGTTTCTGGGTGAGCAAAAACAGGAAGGCAAAATGCCGCAAAAAAGGGA
ATAAGGGCGACACGGAAATGTTGAATACTCATACTCTTCCTTTTTCAATATTATTGAAGCATTTATCAGG
GTTATTGTCTCATGAGCGGATACATATTTGAATGTATTTAGAAAAATAAACAAATAGGGGTTCCGCGCAC
ATTTCCCCGAAAAGTGCCACCTGAACGAAGCATCTGTGCTTCATTTTGTAGAACAAAAATGCAACGCGAG
AGCGCTAATTTTTCAAACAAAGAATCTGAGCTGCATTTTTACAGAACAGAAATGCAACGCGAAAGCGCTA
TTTTACCAACGAAGAATCTGTGCTTCATTTTTGTAAAACAAAAATGCAACGCGAGAGCGCTAATTTTTCA
AACAAAGAATCTGAGCTGCATTTTTACAGAACAGAAATGCAACGCGAGAGCGCTATTTTACCAACAAAGA
ATCTATACTTCTTTTTTGTTCTACAAAAATGCATCCCGAGAGCGCTATTTTTCTAACAAAGCATCTTAGA
TTACTTTTTTTCTCCTTTGTGCGCTCTATAATGCAGTCTCTTGATAACTTTTTGCACTGTAGGTCCGTTA
AGGTTAGAAGAAGGCTACTTTGGTGTCTATTTTCTCTTCCATAAAAAAAGCCTGACTCCACTTCCCGCGT
TTACTGATTACTAGCGAAGCTGCGGGTGCATTTTTTCAAGATAAAGGCATCCCCGATTATATTCTATACC
GATGTGGATTGCGCATACTTTGTGAACAGAAAGTGATAGCGTTGATGATTCTTCATTGGTCAGAAAATTA
TGAACGGTTTCTTCTATTTTGTCTCTATATACTACGTATAGGAAATGTTTACATTTTCGTATTGTTTTCG
ATTCACTCTATGAATAGTTCTTACTACAATTTTTTTGTCTAAAGAGTAATACTAGAGATAAACATAAAAA
ATGTAGAGGTCGAGTTTAGATGCAAGTTCAAGGAGCGAAAGGTGGATGGGTAGGTTATATAGGGATATAG
CACAGAGATATATAGCAAAGAGATACTTTTGAGCAATGTTTGTGGAAGCGGTATTCGCAATATTTTAGTA
GCTCGTTACAGTCCGGTGCGTTTTTGGTTTTTTGAAAGTGCGTCTTCAGAGCGCTTTTGGTTTTCAAAAG
CGCTCTGAAGTTCCTATACTTTCTAGAGAATAGGAACTTCGGAATAGGAACTTCAAAGCGTTTCCGAAAA
CGAGCGCTTCCGAAAATGCAACGCGAGCTGCGCACATACAGCTCACTGTTCACGTCGCACCTATATCTGC
GTGTTGCCTGTATATATATATACATGAGAAGAACGGCATAGTGCGTGTTTATGCTTAAATGCGTACTTAT
ATGCGTCTATTTATGTAGGATGAAAGGTAGTCTAGTACCTCCTGTGATATTATCCCATTCCATGCGGGGT
ATCGTATGCTTCCTTCAGCACTACCCTTTAGCTGTTCTATATGCTGCCACTCCTCAATTGGATTAGTCTC
ATCCTTCAATGCTATCATTTCCTTTGATATTGGATCATACTAAGAAACCATTATTATCATGACATTAACC
TATAAAAATAGGCGTATCACGAGGCCCTTTCGTCTCGCGCGTTTCGGTGATGACGGTGAAAACCTCGGCG
CGCCATTACCCTGTTATCCCTAATATACAACGCAAAGAAGCTGGAAAATTGGCGAGGGAATCCTGTTTCT
GTCTATCCAAGAATGGGCATGAGGTGGCAACCGTCGTGCTAGCGTACAGGGTGCACTTTGTAACCATTTG
GGACACCGGACACTCGCTGTTTTCGAAATTACCCTTTAAGCGCGGGTATTGAACCAGGCTTATGCCCAAG
ATCGTAGCAAGCATTTAAATGACGGTATCGATAAGCTTGATATCGAATTCCTGCAGCCCGGGGGATCCAC
TAGTTCTAGAGTTAATTAA
