Features (pLannotate 1.2.2; 19 found; start..end, strand, type, name):
    268..1209    +  CDS            claF (fragment): CLAF_PASFU - Experimental evidence at protein level: Swiss-Prot protein existence level 1. Atrochrysone carboxyl ACP thioesterase; part of the gene cluster that mediates the biosynthesis of the bianthraquinone cladofulvin, a conidial pigment not required for virulence but that plays a role in fitness and resistance to environmental stresses including UV light and low-temperature stress (PubMed:24465762, PubMed:27274078). The pathway begins with the synthesis of atrochrysone thioester by the polyketide synthase (PKS) claG. The atrochrysone carboxyl ACP thioesterase claF then breaks the thioeste
   1258..1557    +  terminator     ADH2 terminator: transcription terminator for the S. cerevisiae alcohol dehydrogenase 2 (ADH2) gene
   3328..3441    +  CDS            CYP71B13 (fragment): C71BD_ARATH - Experimental evidence at transcript level: Swiss-Prot protein existence level 2. From Arabidopsis thaliana (Mouse-ear cress).
   4111..4326    +  promoter       URA3 promoter: S. cerevisiae URA3
   4327..5130    +  CDS            URA3: orotidine-5'-phosphate decarboxylase, required for uracil biosynthesis; S. cerevisiae URA3; yeast auxotrophic marker, counterselectable with 5-fluoroorotic acid (5-FOA)
   5209..5260    +  misc_feature   bom (fragment): basis of mobility region from pBR322
   5908..6942    +  CDS            RHM2 (fragment): RHM2_ARATH - Also known as MUM4 From Arabidopsis thaliana (Mouse-ear cress).
   7279..7446    +  CDS            CTR2 (fragment): CTR2_YEAST - Experimental evidence at protein level: Swiss-Prot protein existence level 1. Provides bioavailable copper via mobilization of vacuolar copper stores and export to the cytoplasm. From Saccharomyces cerevisiae (strain ATCC 204508 / S288c) (Baker's yeast).
   7978..8757    +  CDS            claC: CLAC_PASFU - Experimental evidence at protein level: Swiss-Prot protein existence level 1. Non-reducing polyketide synthase; part of the gene cluster that mediates the biosynthesis of the bianthraquinone cladofulvin, a conidial pigment not required for virulence but that plays a role in fitness and resistance to environmental stresses including UV light and low-temperature stress (PubMed:24465762, PubMed:27274078). The pathway begins with the synthesis of atrochrysone thioester by the polyketide synthase (PKS) claG. The atrochrysone carboxyl ACP thioesterase claF then breaks the thioester bond
   8906..9262    -  CDS            GRS2 (fragment): SYG2_YEAST - Experimental evidence at protein level: Swiss-Prot protein existence level 1. Catalyzes the ATP-dependent ligation of glycine to the 3'-end of its cognate tRNA, via the formation of an aminoacyl-adenylate intermediate (Gly-AMP) (PubMed:23816885). Also produces diadenosine tetraphosphate (Ap4A), a universal pleiotropic signaling molecule needed for cell regulation pathways, by direct condensation of 2 ATPs. Thereby, may play a special role in Ap4A homeostasis (By similarity). From Saccharomyces cerevisiae (strain ATCC 204508 / S288c) (Baker's yeast).
   9260..9283    -  misc_feature   MCS (fragment): pBluescript multiple cloning site
   9296..9314    -  promoter       T3 promoter: promoter for bacteriophage T3 RNA polymerase
   9653..10241   -  rep_origin     ori: high-copy-number ColE1/pMB1/pBR322/pUC origin of replication
  10412..11272   -  CDS            AmpR: β-lactamase; bla; confers resistance to ampicillin, carbenicillin, and related antibiotics
  11273..11377   -  promoter       AmpR promoter: bla
  11404..12746   -  rep_origin     2μ ori: yeast 2μ plasmid origin of replication
  12814..12839   +  CDS            rop (fragment): Rop protein, which maintains plasmids at low copy number; rop
  12840..12869   +  CDS            rop (fragment): Rop protein, which maintains plasmids at low copy number; rop
  13104..13163   -  misc_feature   MCS (fragment): pBluescript multiple cloning site
>Addgene plasmid #115535 | pCHKU34.2-2.2 | addgene full sequence | sequence record 224106 | Addgene NGS Result
ATTTCAGATTGAGAGAATGAAAAAAAAAAAAAAAAAAAAGGCAGAGGAGAGCATAGAAATGGGGTTCACT
TTTTGGTAAAGCTATAGCATGCCTATCACATATAAATAGAGTGCCAGTAGCGACTTTTTTCACACTCGAA
ATACTCTTACTACTGCTCTCTTGTTGTTTTTATCACTTCTTGTTTCTTCTTGGTAAATAGAATATCAAGC
TACAAAAAGCATACAATCAACTATCAACTATTAACTATATCGTAATACACAATGACGGACGATAAAGGGG
GCTACAAGCAGATCAACAAGTCGCTCAACATCTGCGCTTTCGAGGACTATTTGAAAGGCCAGACCGCGAA
CCTCGCCCCTATACCTGATGTGGAGCAAGTGACAGAAAGGGTTTTACGAGTGCGGGGTCAAAATCCGGGG
AAGTTCACCTTCCAAGGCACCAATACCTTCTTAGTTGGAACAGGAGCCTCTCGCATATTGATCGATACAT
CCGGAGGAGAGCCTGAGTATGCGAAGCTGCTTGCATCAACCCTTGAGTCTCGGAACATTAGCATCAAGTA
TGTTCTTGTAACACATTGGCATGGAGACCACTCCGGGGGTGTACCGGACCTTATCAGAATGTATCCGCAC
TTGAAAGATCACATCTACAAGAACGATCCCGATCCGGGCCAACAAGATATCCACGAAGGGCAAGAGTTTT
GTGTCGAGGGGGCTACTGTTGTAGCACTGCACTGCCCGGGGCATTCAGAAGATCACATGTGTTTCATGCT
CAAGGAAGAGAACTCCATGTTCACTGGAGACAACATTCTCGGTACCGGGACGAGCGCGGTCGAAGACTTG
GGCATATTCATGTCCAGTCTGCACAAGATGATGGATCAGAAATGTCGAGCTGGCCACCCCGCCCATGGCG
TTACTATTGATGATCTAAACACAAAAATCAGCCGAGAGCTATCGTCAAAATACAGGAGAGAGAAGCAAGT
CATCAGGGCCTTGCGCAACCTCCGCGATTACGGGCAAAACCGACCGGTCGTTCGTGACATTGTCGAAAAC
ATATACGGAAACTCGGTGGATGAGACTACGCGTACGTTGGCGCTGGAGCCGTTCATCGACGAAGTTCTTC
GAAAACTTGCTGGTGATGGTAAAGTGGGTTTCCAGGTTCGCGCTGGCCAGAAAAAATGGTTTCTAATTGG
TAATGAGCAATCAACGGTGGGTGGGATGCGGCAGGTCCAGTACCCTGTCACACGCGCCAGCGCTTAAGCG
GATCTCTTATGTCTTTACGATTTATAGTTTTCATTATCAAGTATGCCTATATTAGTATATAGCATCTTTA
GATGACAGTGTTCGAAGTTTCACGAATAAAAGATAATATTCTACTTTTTGCTCCCACCGCGTTTGCTAGC
ACGAGTGAACACCATCCCTCGCCTGTGAGTTGTACCCATTCCTCTAAACTGTAGACATGGTAGCTTCAGC
AGTGTTCGTTATGTACGGCATCCTCCAACAAACAGTCGGTTATAGTTTGTCCTGCTCCTCTGAATCGTCT
CCCTCGATATTTCTCATTTTCCTTCGCATGCCAGCATTGAAATGATCGAAGTTCAATGATGAAACGGTAA
TTCTTCTGTCATTTACTCATCTCATCTCATCAAGTTATATAATTCTATACGGATGTAATTTTTCACTTTT
CGTCTTGACGTCCACCCTATAATTTCAATTATTGAACCCTCACGATCCAGTTCTCCAGTGACACAGCCTT
TATCTGGTCAAACCTTTCTTTCTAATCACCTATGCTGATGCTTAATTAAGGGATTTTTGTCTCCATCAAC
GGCATGCGCCCAAAAATGACGTTTTTTTTAACCCATAGACACGAAACTACCCATTTTCCACCGGCCTGAC
CTACCACCGGAACAACGGCCATCTCCAACTTGCAAGTTGGGGAAATTAAGAGCATCGCAGGTTTAATGGA
AGAAAAAAAAAAGGTACAGCACAGCGCAAATGGAGTTAGTTCCCTTATGTCACACACTCACACACAGTCG
GTCAGATCAAGCATACTGGGTGCGTATAAATAGAGTGGCCATTGCCACCCTGTTTATCTCAAAATCTGTC
TTGTTAGTGGTCTTCTCCCTTTTTCAGGTTACAATTCTCTTGTTTCTACTTAGTATATAAGTATATCAAG
CTATATTAAGCATACTATCAACTGTCAACTCTATCCTCAAAATACAATACAAAATGGATTCCGCTGAACA
AAGAGAGTGGTTCTTTCTTGAGAATTTAGGCCTACGAGTCACCCTCATACTTTTATCTGGAATCACCGCC
TTGATTGTTGATTACAGCCGCATGCTCTATTTAAGAAAAAAGATGCCACCTGGCCCATTACCCTGGCCAA
TAGCCGGAAACACTCTCAGTCTCCCGAAAGAGAGGCCTTGGTACATGGTTGAGCAGCTCTCAAAAGACTA
CAAGTCCCCAGTAATTACGTTCTGGATTGGACGGTTAGTCCTCAATGAGATCCTTGTCAAACGCTCCAAC
ATCTACAACTCTAGACGACACATGCTCATGTTTGGTGAGCTGATGAATGAACAAGATAACCTCATACACA
AATACACATACACCAACGAGCAGCGGGAGAGATTTCGTGTCCTGCGCAAAATCACACATCATGGTGTTGG
AACACAACAAGTTCAACAATACCGAGAATTTCAAGACGACAAGAACATGGTGCTGGCATACGATATCCTA
AAAACACCTGAGCTATTTGCTTCACGTTTTGAACGCTACGCGGCGGGCGTTGTCTCTATTGTTGGATTGG
GACGTCGTATTTCCAACAGTCAAGATACGTTGATTACGGAAGTCATCGCTCAGATGCAACATGCCGCACA
ACTCGCTGTTGTGGCAAAAGACTGGCTACGGATCATTGAGACATTTCCTTGGTTGGTAAAGCTTCCCCGT
AGTATCGCACCCTGGTTACGCAATATTAAACAATTTAGCAAAACAAAGTACGGTCACGAAAACTACGCAA
AATTCCTCTTTCGCGAAGCCCCACAATACAACCTTAGCCGCGGCGAAGTCTCCAGTCTTGTCTCCAATCT
TTTTGGCGCAGGCGCAGATACATCCAGTAGCACTCTCATCACAGCTGTAATTGCTATGCGCGCCTTCCCT
GAGACAATGAAACCTGCCTGGGACGAACTTGATCGCGTAGCAGGCCACTCAAGAAGCCCTACGCTTGACG
ATGAATTGCCTTATGTCCGCGCCTTTGCCAAAGTTTTCCGCTGGCGCGCAGTAGCCAACCTCGGAGGAAA
AACTCATGCACCGACTCAAGACGACTACTGGAACTGCTACTTCATACCCAAGGGAACTTGGATACAAGGG
AACGTATGGGCTATTCATCACAACGAGCGCGAGTTTCCGGATCCCGATCGATTTAATCCAAGACGGCGCC
TCGACACGGAAGATCTGAGGCCGTTTCCGGGAGAGAAGGGATACATGACGTTTGGATGGGGAGGAGGAGT
TGTGCTGGTCAGGCGCTTGCTGAGCAGGGCACGCATCTCAGTGTTGCGCGCTTGCTTTGGGCCTATCACG
TTGAGCCTGCTATCGACGAGAAAACAGGAAGTGAGATACCAGTTGATATCTTCAGCTATACTAACGGATC
AAATCGACGTCCTCAGCCTTTCTAGGGGAGGAAGCACTGATGCGTCTATCAAAATACGAGAGGCCGGCAA
AGTATATGCTTGAACAAATCGCTCTTAAATATATACCTAAAGAACATTAAAGCTATATTATAAGCAAAGA
TACGTAAATTTTGCTTATATTATTATACACATATCATATTTCTATATTTTTAAGATTTGGTTATATAATG
TACGTAATGCAAAGGAAATAAATTTTATACATTATTGAACAGCGTCCAAGTAACTACATTATGTGCACTA
ATAGTTTAGCGTCGTGAAGACTTTATTGTGTCGCGAAAAGTAAAAATTTTAAAAATTAGAGCACCTTGAA
CTTGCGAAAAAGGTTCTCATCAACTGTTTAAAAGGAGGATATCAGGTCCTATTTCTGACAAACAATATAC
AAATTTAGTTTCAAAGATGAATCAGTGCGCGAAGGACATAACTCATTCAATTCAATTCATCATTTTTTTT
TTATTCTTTTTTTTGATTTCGGTTTCCTTGAAATTTTTTTGATTCGGTAATCTCCGAACAGAAGGAAGAA
CGAAGGAAGGAGCACAGACTTAGATTGGTATATATACGCATATGTAGTGTTGAAGAAACATGAAATTGCC
CAGTATTCTTAACCCAACTGCACAGAACAAAAACCTGCAGGAAACGAAGATAAATCATGTCGAAAGCTAC
ATATAAGGAACGTGCTGCTACTCATCCTAGTCCTGTTGCTGCCAAGCTATTTAATATCATGCACGAAAAG
CAAACAAACTTGTGTGCTTCATTGGATGTTCGTACCACCAAGGAATTACTGGAGTTAGTTGAAGCATTAG
GTCCCAAAATTTGTTTACTAAAAACACATGTGGATATCTTGACTGATTTTTCCATGGAGGGCACAGTTAA
GCCGCTAAAGGCATTATCCGCCAAGTACAATTTTTTACTCTTCGAAGACAGAAAATTTGCTGACATTGGT
AATACAGTCAAATTGCAGTACTCTGCGGGTGTATACAGAATAGCAGAATGGGCAGACATTACGAATGCAC
ACGGTGTGGTGGGCCCAGGTATTGTTAGCGGTTTGAAGCAGGCGGCAGAAGAAGTAACAAAGGAACCTAG
AGGCCTTTTGATGTTAGCAGAATTGTCATGCAAGGGCTCCCTATCTACTGGAGAATATACTAAGGGTACT
GTTGACATTGCGAAGAGCGACAAAGATTTTGTTATCGGCTTTATTGCTCAAAGAGACATGGGTGGAAGAG
ATGAAGGTTACGATTGGTTGATTATGACACCCGGTGTGGGTTTAGATGACAAGGGAGACGCATTGGGTCA
ACAGTATAGAACCGTGGATGATGTGGTCTCTACAGGATCTGACATTATTATTGTTGGAAGAGGACTATTT
GCAAAGGGAAGGGATGCTAAGGTAGAGGGTGAACGTTACAGAAAAGCAGGCTGGGAAGCATATTTGAGAA
GATGCGGCCAGCAAAACTAAAAAACTGTATTATAAGTAAATGCATGTATACTAAACTCACAAATTAGAGC
TTCAATTTAATTATATCAGTTATTACCCTATGCGGTGTGAAATACCGCACAGATGCGTAAGGAGAAAATA
CCGCATCAGGATAGGAAAAAACCGAGCTTCCTTTCATCCGGCGCGGCTGTGTTCTACATATCACTGAAGC
TCCGGGTATTTTAAGTTATACAAGGGAAAGATGCCGGCTAGACTAGCAAGTTTTAGGCTGCTTAACATTA
TGGATAGGCGGATAAAGGGCCCAAACAGGATTGTAAAGCTTAGACGCTTCTGGTTGGACAATGGTACGTT
TGTGTATTAAGTAAGGCTTGGCTGGGGATAGCAACATTGGGCAGAGTATAGAAGACCACAAAAAAAAGGT
ATATAAGGGCAGAGAAGTCTTTGTAATGTGTGTAACTTCTCTTCCATGTGTAATCAGTATTTCTACTTAC
TTCTTAAATATACAGAAGTAAGACAGATAACCAACAGCCTTTCCCAGATATACATATATATCTTTATTTC
AGCTTAAACAATAATTATATTTGTTTAACTCAAAAATAAAAAAAAAAAACCAAACTCACGCAACTAATTA
TTCCATAATAAAATAACAACATGAGTGCCTTGGAGATATCTAGCGAAGTATGTGACGTTCCAAATGGCAC
CCATGGGACGAAGCGCCGCCGGAGTTCGACTGTGCTCAATCCAAGGAGTTATGTCAAAGAGAAGCTTTGG
ACACAAGCTCCAGTATTTACGGGTAGCACCAACTTTGAGCCACTTGCAGATGCGAAGAACATCTTGATCA
CTGGGGGCGCCGGCTTCATAGCCTGCTGGTTCGTACGCCATCTAGTCCTTACGTACCCCCACTATAATGT
GGTTTCCTTGGACAAATTGGACTACTGCGCAACACTCAACAACACGCGCATTCTCGATAGCCGACCGAAC
TTCACATTCGAGCAGGGCGACATCACCTCGCCTGCTACTGTGAAGCGTGTGCTCCGTAGACACAAAACCG
ACACCATTGTCCATTTTGCGGCGCAATCGCATGTTGACCTCAGCTTTGGCAACTCGTACGAGTTCACGCA
TACAAATGTTTATGGAACACATGTCTTGCTCGAGAGAGCGAGGGAACATGGTGTCAATAAATTCATACAC
ATCTCGACAGATGAGGTGTATGGTGATGTGCCTGTTGGCGCAGCAGACCTGGGCGAAACGAGCATACTAG
CACCCACAAATCCATACTCGGCCAGCAAAGCAGCGGCGGAGATGATGGTCAGCGCATACCGGAGCAGCTT
CAAGCTACCCCTAATTACGGTCCGGGCGAACAATGTATACGGGCCACATCAATTTCCCGAGAAGATTATA
CCCAAATTCATCATGCTCTTACAGCGAAAGCGAAAGCTCCTCCTCCACGGCGACGGCTCACCAACGCGGC
GTTACCTCTATGCAGGAGATATTGTGGATGCTCTGGACACCATTTTGCACAAGGGTGACATTGGACAAAT
TTACAACATTGCCTCCAAGGATGAGATATCGAATACGGAGATCTGCTACCGTCTCCTTGATAATTTCGGC
ATCTCGCGAGATACGACGAGCGAATTAAAACAATGGATTCAGTATACCGAGGATCGTCCCTTCAACGACC
AGCGGTACGCAACGGATGGATCGAAACTTGCTGCGCTGGGATGGCAGCCCAAGACAAGCTTCGAAGAAGG
CCTTCGCATAACTGTGGATTGGTATCGTAGATTTGGCGAAGTGTGGTGGGGCGATATCAGCCGGGTTCTG
ACGTCTTTTCCCGTGGTAACAGGAAATGAAATCAGGACGAAGGAGGAGCACGAAGATTTACCATCGTCCG
ACGGTGAGGGGATACACGAAGAAGATAGTGCAGTATGGACAGTCTAGAGTGCTTTTAACTAAGAATTATT
AGTCTTTTCTGCTTATTTTTTCATCATAGTTTAGAACACTTTATATTAACGAATAGTTTATGAATCTATT
TAGGTTTAAAAATTGATACAGTTTTATAAGTTACTTTTTCAAAGACTCGTGCTGTCTATTGCATAATGCA
CTGGAAGGAGAAAAAAAAGGTGCACACGCGTGGCTTTTTCTTGAATTTGCAGTTTGAAAAATAACTACAT
GGATGATAAGAAAACATGGAGTACAGTCACTTTGAGAACCTTCAATCAGCTGGTAACGTCTTCGTTAATT
GGATACTCAAAAAAGATGGATAGCATGAATCACAAGATGGAAGGAAATGCGGGCCACGACCACAGTGATA
TGCATATGGGAGATGGAGATGATACCTCCATTGGGCCGATGAAGTTAGTCGACGGATAGAAGCGGTTGTC
CCCTTTCCCGGCGAGCCGGCAGTCGGGCCGAGGTTCGGATAAATTTTGTATTGTGTTTTGATTCTGTCAT
GAGTATTACTTATGTTCTCTTTAGGTAACCCCAGGTTAATCAATCACAGTTTCATACCGGCTAGTATTCA
AATTATGACTTTTCTTCTGCAGTGTCAGCCTTACGACGATTATCTATGAGCTTTGAATATAGTTTGCCGT
GATTCGTATCTTTAATTGGATAATAAAATGCGAAGGATCGATGACCCTTATTATTATTTTTCTACACTGG
CTACCGATTTAACTCATCTTCTTGAAAGTATATAAGTAACAGTAAAATATACCGTACTTCTGCTAATGTT
ATTTGTCCCTTATTTTTCTTTTCTTGTCTTATGCTATAGTACCTAAGAATAACGACTATTGTTTTGAACT
AAACAAAGTAGTAAAAGCACATAAAAGAATTAAGAAAATGCCACACGTAGAAAGCACACCCTCCACCTAC
ATCCCCGGCCGCCTCGACGGCAAAGTCGCCCTCGTCACTGGCTCCGGCCGCGGCATCGGCGCAGCCGTAG
CCACGCATCTGGGCCGTCTAGGCGCCAAAGTGGTCGTCAACTACGCCAACTCGACCAAAGATGCTGAAAA
AGTCGTCTCAGAGATCAAAGCGCTGGGCAGCGACGCCATCGCCATCAAAGCCGACATCCGCCAAGTCTCA
GACATTGTCCGCCTCTTCGACGAAGCCGTCGCGCACTTTGGCCACCTCGACATCGCCGTCAGCAACTCTG
GCGTCGTAAGCTTCGGCCACTTGAAAGACGTGACAGAAGAAGAATTCGACCGCGTCTTCAGCCTCAACAC
GCGCGGCCAGTTCTTCGTCGCCCGCGAGGCATACCGCCATCTGACCGAGGGCGGCCGCATCATTCTCACT
TCCTCAAACACGGCCCGCGACTTCAGCGTGCCCGAGCACTCGCTCTACTCCGGGTCCAAGGGCGCAATCG
ACTCTTTTGTACGCATCTTCTCAAAGGACTGTGGCGATAAGAAGATTACGGTTAATGCGGTTGCTCCCGG
GGGCACGGTGACGGACATGTTTCATGAGGTTTCGCATCATTATATTCCGAATGGCCTTGAGTATACGGCT
GAGCAGCGTCAGCAGATGGCTGCGCATGCGTCGCCGTTGCATAGGAATGGGTTCCCGCAAGACGTGGCCA
ATGTGGTGGGATTTTTGGTTAGTAAGGAGGGTGAGTGGGTGAACGGCAAGGTCCTTACGCTCGATGGAGG
TGCTGCATAAGGAGATTGATAAGACTTTTCTAGTTGCATATCTTTTATATTAAATCTTATCTATTAGTTA
ATTTTTTGTAATTTATCCTTATATATAGTCTGGTTATTCTAAAATATCATTTCAGTATCTAAAAATTCCC
CTCTTTTTTCAGTTATATCTTAACAGGCGACAGTCCAAATGTTGATTTATCCCAGTCCGATTCATCAGGG
TTGTGAAGCATTTTGTCAATGGTCGAAATCACATCAGTAATAGTGCCTCTTACTTGCCTCATAGAATTTC
TTTCTCTTAACGTCACCGTTTGGTCTTTTATAGTTTCGAAATCTATGGTGATACCAAATGGTGTTCCCAA
TTCATCGTTACGGGCGTATTTTTTACCAATTGAAGTATTGGAATCGTCAATTTTAAAGTATATCTCTCTT
TTACGTAAAGCCTGCGAGATCCTCTTAAGTATAGCGGGGAAGCCATCGTTATTCGATATTGTCGTAACAA
ATACTTTGATCGGCGCTATGCGGCCGCCACCGCGGTGGAGCTCCAGCTTTTGTTCCCTTTAGTGAGGGTT
AATTGCGCGCTTGGCGAGACTCAAACAAGATATATTTTGCCCGCCTTACAGACGAAACTAGTTGGAGGTT
ATGGAGCATACTATCACGTGGGCGGCCACTGGTGAGTTACTACACCCCAGGGGCAACGTTGATGCTCCTA
AAAAACTCTGGCTGGACGCAAGCCGTAACACCCGTGTCACTTCATAATCGTTTGCAATTCAGGGCTTGAT
CTACACATTACCCTGTTATCCCTATTAATTAATACGGTTATCCACAGAATCAGGGGATAACGCAGGAAAG
AACATGTGAGCAAAAGGCCAGCAAAAGGCCAGGAACCGTAAAAAGGCCGCGTTGCTGGCGTTTTTCCATA
GGCTCCGCCCCCCTGACGAGCATCACAAAAATCGACGCTCAAGTCAGAGGTGGCGAAACCCGACAGGACT
ATAAAGATACCAGGCGTTTCCCCCTGGAAGCTCCCTCGTGCGCTCTCCTGTTCCGACCCTGCCGCTTACC
GGATACCTGTCCGCCTTTCTCCCTTCGGGAAGCGTGGCGCTTTCTCATAGCTCACGCTGTAGGTATCTCA
GTTCGGTGTAGGTCGTTCGCTCCAAGCTGGGCTGTGTGCACGAACCCCCCGTTCAGCCCGACCGCTGCGC
CTTATCCGGTAACTATCGTCTTGAGTCCAACCCGGTAAGACACGACTTATCGCCACTGGCAGCAGCCACT
GGTAACAGGATTAGCAGAGCGAGGTATGTAGGCGGTGCTACAGAGTTCTTGAAGTGGTGGCCTAACTACG
GCTACACTAGAAGAACAGTATTTGGTATCTGCGCTCTGCTGAAGCCAGTTACCTTCGGAAAAAGAGTTGG
TAGCTCTTGATCCGGCAAACAAACCACCGCTGGTAGCGGTGGTTTTTTTGTTTGCAAGCAGCAGATTACG
CGCAGAAAAAAAGGATCTCAAGAAGATCCTTTGATCTTTTCTACGGGGTCTGACGCTCAGTGGAACGAAA
ACTCACGTTAAGGGATTTTGGTCATGAGATTATCAAAAAGGATCTTCACCTAGATCCTTTTAAATTAAAA
ATGAAGTTTTAAATCAATCTAAAGTATATATGAGTAAACTTGGTCTGACAGTTACCAATGCTTAATCAGT
GAGGCACCTATCTCAGCGATCTGTCTATTTCGTTCATCCATAGTTGCCTGACTCCCCGTCGTGTAGATAA
CTACGATACGGGAGGGCTTACCATCTGGCCCCAGTGCTGCAATGATACCGCGAGACCCACGCTCACCGGC
TCCAGATTTATCAGCAATAAACCAGCCAGCCGGAAGGGCCGAGCGCAGAAGTGGTCCTGCAACTTTATCC
GCCTCCATCCAGTCTATTAATTGTTGCCGGGAAGCTAGAGTAAGTAGTTCGCCAGTTAATAGTTTGCGCA
ACGTTGTTGCCATTGCTACAGGCATCGTGGTGTCACGCTCGTCGTTTGGTATGGCTTCATTCAGCTCCGG
TTCCCAACGATCAAGGCGAGTTACATGATCCCCCATGTTGTGCAAAAAAGCGGTTAGCTCCTTCGGTCCT
CCGATCGTTGTCAGAAGTAAGTTGGCCGCAGTGTTATCACTCATGGTTATGGCAGCACTGCATAATTCTC
TTACTGTCATGCCATCCGTAAGATGCTTTTCTGTGACTGGTGAGTACTCAACCAAGTCATTCTGAGAATA
GTGTATGCGGCGACCGAGTTGCTCTTGCCCGGCGTCAATACGGGATAATACCGCGCCACATAGCAGAACT
TTAAAAGTGCTCATCATTGGAAAACGTTCTTCGGGGCGAAAACTCTCAAGGATCTTACCGCTGTTGAGAT
CCAGTTCGATGTAACCCACTCGTGCACCCAACTGATCTTCAGCATCTTTTACTTTCACCAGCGTTTCTGG
GTGAGCAAAAACAGGAAGGCAAAATGCCGCAAAAAAGGGAATAAGGGCGACACGGAAATGTTGAATACTC
ATACTCTTCCTTTTTCAATATTATTGAAGCATTTATCAGGGTTATTGTCTCATGAGCGGATACATATTTG
AATGTATTTAGAAAAATAAACAAATAGGGGTTCCGCGCACATTTCCCCGAAAAGTGCCACCTGAACGAAG
CATCTGTGCTTCATTTTGTAGAACAAAAATGCAACGCGAGAGCGCTAATTTTTCAAACAAAGAATCTGAG
CTGCATTTTTACAGAACAGAAATGCAACGCGAAAGCGCTATTTTACCAACGAAGAATCTGTGCTTCATTT
TTGTAAAACAAAAATGCAACGCGAGAGCGCTAATTTTTCAAACAAAGAATCTGAGCTGCATTTTTACAGA
ACAGAAATGCAACGCGAGAGCGCTATTTTACCAACAAAGAATCTATACTTCTTTTTTGTTCTACAAAAAT
GCATCCCGAGAGCGCTATTTTTCTAACAAAGCATCTTAGATTACTTTTTTTCTCCTTTGTGCGCTCTATA
ATGCAGTCTCTTGATAACTTTTTGCACTGTAGGTCCGTTAAGGTTAGAAGAAGGCTACTTTGGTGTCTAT
TTTCTCTTCCATAAAAAAAGCCTGACTCCACTTCCCGCGTTTACTGATTACTAGCGAAGCTGCGGGTGCA
TTTTTTCAAGATAAAGGCATCCCCGATTATATTCTATACCGATGTGGATTGCGCATACTTTGTGAACAGA
AAGTGATAGCGTTGATGATTCTTCATTGGTCAGAAAATTATGAACGGTTTCTTCTATTTTGTCTCTATAT
ACTACGTATAGGAAATGTTTACATTTTCGTATTGTTTTCGATTCACTCTATGAATAGTTCTTACTACAAT
TTTTTTGTCTAAAGAGTAATACTAGAGATAAACATAAAAAATGTAGAGGTCGAGTTTAGATGCAAGTTCA
AGGAGCGAAAGGTGGATGGGTAGGTTATATAGGGATATAGCACAGAGATATATAGCAAAGAGATACTTTT
GAGCAATGTTTGTGGAAGCGGTATTCGCAATATTTTAGTAGCTCGTTACAGTCCGGTGCGTTTTTGGTTT
TTTGAAAGTGCGTCTTCAGAGCGCTTTTGGTTTTCAAAAGCGCTCTGAAGTTCCTATACTTTCTAGAGAA
TAGGAACTTCGGAATAGGAACTTCAAAGCGTTTCCGAAAACGAGCGCTTCCGAAAATGCAACGCGAGCTG
CGCACATACAGCTCACTGTTCACGTCGCACCTATATCTGCGTGTTGCCTGTATATATATATACATGAGAA
GAACGGCATAGTGCGTGTTTATGCTTAAATGCGTACTTATATGCGTCTATTTATGTAGGATGAAAGGTAG
TCTAGTACCTCCTGTGATATTATCCCATTCCATGCGGGGTATCGTATGCTTCCTTCAGCACTACCCTTTA
GCTGTTCTATATGCTGCCACTCCTCAATTGGATTAGTCTCATCCTTCAATGCTATCATTTCCTTTGATAT
TGGATCATACTAAGAAACCATTATTATCATGACATTAACCTATAAAAATAGGCGTATCACGAGGCCCTTT
CGTCTCGCGCGTTTCGGTGATGACGGTGAGCGCGTTTCGGTGATGACGGTGAAAACCTCGGCGCGCCATT
ACCCTGTTATCCCTAATATACAACGCAAAGAAGCTGGAAAATTGGCGAGGGAATCCTGTTTCTGTCTATC
CAAGAATGGGCATGAGGTGGCAACCGTCGTGCTAGCGTACAGGGTGCACTTTGTAACCATTTGGGACACC
GGACACTCGCTGTTTTCGAAATTACCCTTTAAGCGCGGGTATTGAACCAGGCTTATGCCCAAGATCGTAG
CAAGCATTTAAATGACGGTATCGATAAGCTTGATATCGAATTCCTGCAGCCCGGGGGATCCACTAGTTCT
AGATTAATTAATATCTAAAAATTGCCTTATGATCCGTCTCTCCGGTTACAGCCTGTGTAACTGATTAATC
CTGCCTTTCTAATCACCATTCTAATGTTTTAATTAAGGGATTTTGTCTTCATTAACGGCTTTCGCTCATA
AAAATGTTATGACGTTTTGCCCGCAGGCGGGAAACCATCCACTTCACGAGACTGATCTCCTCTGCCGGAA
CACCGGGCATCTCCAACTTATAAGTTGGAGAAATAAGAGA
